>Addgene plasmid #165014 | HLA_DRB1_07_01 | addgene full sequence | sequence record 327863 | Addgene NGS Result
CCCGGGGTTATTAATAGTAATCAATTACGGGGTCATTAGTTCATAGCCCATATATGGAGTTCCGCGTTAC
ATAACTTACGGTAAATGGCCCGCCTGGCTGACCGCCCAACGACCCCCGCCCATTGACGTCAATAATGACG
TATGTTCCCATAGTAACGCCAATAGGGACTTTCCATTGACGTCAATGGGTGGAGTATTTACGGTAAACTG
CCCACTTGGCAGTACATCAAGTGTATCATATGCCAAGTACGCCCCCTATTGACGTCAATGACGGTAAATG
GCCCGCCTGGCATTATGCCCAGTACATGACCTTATGGGACTTTCCTACTTGGCAGTACATCTACGTATTA
GTCATCGCTATTACCATGGTGATGCGGTTTTGGCAGTACATCAATGGGCGTGGATAGCGGTTTGACTCAC
GGGGATTTCCAAGTCTCCACCCCATTGACGTCAATGGGAGTTTGTTTTGGCACCAAAATCAACGGGACTT
TCCAAAATGTCGTAACAACTCCGCCCCATTGACGCAAATGGGCGGTAGGCGTGTACGGTGGGAGGTCTAT
ATAAGCAGAGCTCTCTGGCTAACTGTCGGGATCAACAAGTTTGCCGCCACCATGGTGTGTCTGAAGCTCC
CTGGAGGCTCCTGCATGGCAGCTCTGACAGTGACACTGATGGTGCTGAGCTCCCCACTGGCTTTGGCTGG
GGACACCCAACCACGTTTCCTGTGGCAGGGTAAGTATAAGTGTCATTTCTTCAACGGGACGGAGCGGGTG
CAGTTCCTGGAAAGACTCTTCTATAACCAGGAGGAGTTCGTGCGCTTCGACAGCGACGTGGGGGAGTACC
GGGCGGTGACGGAGCTAGGGCGGCCTGTCGCCGAGTCCTGGAACAGCCAGAAGGACATCCTGGAGGACAG
GCGGGGCCAGGTGGACACCGTGTGCAGACACAACTACGGGGTTGGTGAGAGCTTCACAGTGCAGCGGCGA
GTCCATCCTGAGGTGACTGTGTATCCTGCCAAGACTCAGCCCCTGCAGCACCACAACCTCCTGGTCTGCT
CTGTGAGTGGTTTCTATCCAGGCAGCATTGAAGTCAGGTGGTTCCGGAACGGCCAGGAAGAGAAGGCTGG
GGTGGTGTCCACAGGCCTGATCCAGAATGGAGACTGGACCTTCCAGACCCTGGTGATGCTGGAAACAGTT
CCTCGGAGTGGAGAAGTTTACACCTGCCAAGTGGAGCACCCAAGTGTGATGAGCCCTCTCACAGTGGAAT
GGAGAGCACGGTCTGAATCTGCACAGAGCAAGATGCTGAGTGGAGTCGGGGGCTTTGTGCTGGGCCTGCT
CTTCCTTGGGGCCGGGTTGTTCATCTACTTCAGGAATCAGAAAGGACACTCTGGACTTCAGCCAACAGGA
TTCCTGAGCTGATGTACAAAGTGGTTTAGTAATGAGCTAGCGCTAACCGGTGGCGCGTTAAGTCGACAAT
CAACCTCTGGATTACAAAATTTGTGAAAGATTGACTGGTATTCTTAACTATGTTGCTCCTTTTACGCTAT
GTGGATACGCTGCTTTAATGCCTTTGTATCATGCTATTGCTTCCCGTATGGCTTTCATTTTCTCCTCCTT
GTATAAATCCTGGTTGCTGTCTCTTTATGAGGAGTTGTGGCCCGTTGTCAGGCAACGTGGCGTGGTGTGC
ACTGTGTTTGCTGACGCAACCCCCACTGGTTGGGGCATTGCCACCACCTGTCAGCTCCTTTCCGGGACTT
TCGCTTTCCCCCTCCCTATTGCCACGGCGGAACTCATCGCCGCCTGCCTTGCCCGCTGCTGGACAGGGGC
TCGGCTGTTGGGCACTGACAATTCCGTGGTGTTGTCGGGGAAATCATCGTCCTTTCCTTGGCTGCTCGCC
TGTGTTGCCACCTGGATTCTGCGCGGGACGTCCTTCTGCTACGTCCCTTCGGCCCTCAATCCAGCGGACC
TTCCTTCCCGCGGCCTGCTGCCGGCTCTGCGGCCTCTTCCGCGTCTTCGCCTTCGCCCTCAGACGAGTCG
GATCTCCCTTTGGGCCGCCTCCCCGCGTCGACTTTAAGACCAATGACTTACAAGGCAGCTGTAGATCTTA
GCCACTTTTTAAAAGAAAAGGGGGGACTGGAAGGGCTAATTCACTCCCAACGAAGACAAGATCTGCTTTT
TGCTTGTACTGGGTCTCTCTGGTTAGACCAGATCTGAGCCTGGGAGCTCTCTGGCTAACTAGGGAACCCA
CTGCTTAAGCCTCAATAAAGCTTGCCTTGAGTGCTTCAAGTAGTGTGTGCCCGTCTGTTGTGTGACTCTG
GTAACTAGAGATCCCTCAGACCCTTTTAGTCAGTGTGGAAAATCTCTAGCAGTACGTATAGTAGTTCATG
TCATCTTATTATTCAGTATTTATAACTTGCAAAGAAATGAATATCAGAGAGTGAGAGGAACTTGTTTATT
GCAGCTTATAATGGTTACAAATAAAGCAATAGCATCACAAATTTCACAAATAAAGCATTTTTTTCACTGC
ATTCTAGTTGTGGTTTGTCCAAACTCATCAATGTATCTTATCATGTCTGGCTCTAGCTATCCCGCCCCTA
ACTCCGCCCATCCCGCCCCTAACTCCGCCCAGTTCCGCCCATTCTCCGCCCCATGGCTGACTAATTTTTT
TTATTTATGCAGAGGCCGAGGCCGCCTCGGCCTCTGAGCTATTCCAGAAGTAGTGAGGAGGCTTTTTTGG
AGGCCTAGGGACGTACCCAATTCGCCCTATAGTGAGTCGTATTACGCGCGCTCACTGGCCGTCGTTTTAC
AACGTCGTGACTGGGAAAACCCTGGCGTTACCCAACTTAATCGCCTTGCAGCACATCCCCCTTTCGCCAG
CTGGCGTAATAGCGAAGAGGCCCGCACCGATCGCCCTTCCCAACAGTTGCGCAGCCTGAATGGCGAATGG
G
[124 nt withheld, positions 2942-3065]
C
[91 nt withheld, positions 3067-3157]
A
[49 nt withheld, positions 3159-3207]
CCTTTGACGTTGGAGTCCACGTTCTTT
[37 nt withheld, positions 3235-3271]
ACCCTATCTCGGTCTATTCTTTTGATTTATAAGGGATTTTGCCGATTTCGGCCTATTGGTTAAAAAATGA
GCTGATTTAACAAAAATTTAACGCGAATTTTAACAAAATATTAACGCTTACAATTTAGGTGGCACTTTTC
GGGGAAATGTGCGCGGAACCCCTATTTGTTTATTTTTCTAAATACATTCAAATATGTATCCGCTCATGAG
ACAATAACCCTGATAAATGCTTCAATAATATTGAAAAAGGAAGAGTATGAGTATTCAACATTTCCGTGTC
GCCCTTATTCCCTTTTTTGCGGCATTTTGCCTTCCTGTTTTTGCTCACCCAGAAACGCTGGTGAAAGTAA
AAGATGCTGAAGATCAGTTGGGTGCACGAGTGGGTTACATCGAACTGGATCTCAACAGCGGTAAGATCCT
TGAGAGTTTTCGCCCCGAAGAACGTTTTCCAATGATGAGCACTTTTAAAGTTCTGCTATGTGGCGCGGTA
TTATCCCGTATTGACGCCGGGCAAGAGCAACTCGGTCGCCGCATACACTATTCTCAGAATGACTTGGTTG
AGTACTCACCAGTCACAGAAAAGCATCTTACGGATGGCATGACAGTAAGAGAATTATGCAGTGCTGCCAT
AACCATGAGTGATAACACTGCGGCCAACTTACTTCTGACAACGATCGGAGGACCGAAGGAGCTAACCGCT
TTTTTGCACAACATGGGGGATCATGTAACTCGCCTTGATCGTTGGGAACCGGAGCTGAATGAAGCCATAC
CAAACGACGAGCGTGACACCACGATGCCTGTAGCAATGGCAACAACGTTGCGCAAACTATTAACTGGCGA
ACTACTTACTCTAGCTTCCCGGCAACAATTAATAGACTGGATGGAGGCGGATAAAGTTGCAGGACCACTT
CTGCGCTCGGCCCTTCCGGCTGGCTGGTTTATTGCTGATAAATCTGGAGCCGGTGAGCGTGGGTCTCGCG
GTATCATTGCAGCACTGGGGCCAGATGGTAAGCCCTCCCGTATCGTAGTTATCTACACGACGGGGAGTCA
GGCAACTATGGATGAACGAAATAGACAGATCGCTGAGATAGGTGCCTCACTGATTAAGCATTGGTAACTG
TCAGACCAAGTTTACTCATATATACTTTAGATTGATTTAAAACTTCATTTTTAATTTAAAAGGATCTAGG
TGAAGATCCTTTTTGATAATCTCATGACCAAAATCCCTTAACGTGAGTTTTCGTTCCACTGAGCGTCAGA
CCCCGTAGAAAAGATCAAAGGATCTTCTTGAGATCCTTTTTTTCTGCGCGTAATCTGCTGCTTGCAAACA
AAAAAACCACCGCTACCAGCGGTGGTTTGTTTGCCGGATCAAGAGCTACCAACTCTTTTTCCGAAGGTAA
CTGGCTTCAGCAGAGCGCAGATACCAAATACTGTTCTTCTAGTGTAGCCGTAGTTAGGCCACCACTTCAA
GAACTCTGTAGCACCGCCTACATACCTCGCTCTGCTAATCCTGTTACCAGTGGCTGCTGCCAGTGGCGAT
AAGTCGTGTCTTACCGGGTTGGACTCAAGACGATAGTTACCGGATAAGGCGCAGCGGTCGGGCTGAACGG
GGGGTTCGTGCACACAGCCCAGCTTGGAGCGAACGACCTACACCGAACTGAGATACCTACAGCGTGAGCT
ATGAGAAAGCGCCACGCTTCCCGAAGGGAGAAAGGCGGACAGGTATCCGGTAAGCGGCAGGGTCGGAACA
GGAGAGCGCACGAGGGAGCTTCCAGGGGGAAACGCCTGGTATCTTTATAGTCCTGTCGGGTTTCGCCACC
TCTGACTTGAGCGTCGATTTTTGTGATGCTCGTCAGGGGGGCGGAGCCTATGGAAAAACGCCAGCAACGC
GGCCTTTTTACGGTTCCTGGCCTTTTGCTGGCCTTTTGCTCACATGTTCTTTCCTGCGTTATCCCCTGAT
TCTGTGGATAACCGTATTACCGCCTTTGAGTGAGCTGATACCGCTCGCCGCAGCCGAACGACCGAGCGCA
GCGAGTCAGTGAGCGAGGAAGCGGAAGAGCGCCCAATACGCAAACCGCCTCTCCCCGCGCGTTGGCCGAT
TCATTAATGCAGCTGGCACGACAGGTTTCCCGACTGGAAAGCGGGCAGTGAGCGCAACGCAATTAATGTG
AGTTAGCTCACTCATTAGGCACCCCAGGCTTTACACTTTATGCTTCCGGCTCGTATGTTGTGTGGAATTG
TGAGCGGATAACAATTTCACACAGGAAACAGCTATGACCATGATTACGCCAAGCGCGCAATTAACCCTCA
CTAAAGGGAACAAAAGCTGGAGCTGCAAGCTTAATGTAGTCTTATGCAATACTCTTGTAGTCTTGCAACA
TGGTAACGATGAGTTAGCAACATGCCTTACAAGGAGAGAAAAAGCACCGTGCATGCCGATTGGTGGAAGT
AAGGTGGTACGATCGTGCCTTATTAGGAAGGCAACAGACGGGTCTGACATGGATTGGACGAACCACTGAA
TTGCCGCATTGCAGAGATATTGTATTTAAGTGCCTAGCTCGATACATAAACGGGTCTCTCTGGTTAGACC
AGATCTGAGCCTGGGAGCTCTCTGGCTAACTAGGGAACCCACTGCTTAAGCCTCAATAAAGCTTGCCTTG
AGTGCTTCAAGTAGTGTGTGCCCGTCTGTTGTGTGACTCTGGTAACTAGAGATCCCTCAGACCCTTTTAG
TCAGTGTGGAAAATCTCTAGCAGTGGCGCCCGAACAGGGACTTGAAAGCGAAAGGGAAACCAGAGGAGCT
CTCTCGACGCAGGACTCGGCTTGCTGAAGCGCGCACGGCAAGAGGCGAGGGGCGGCGACTGGTGAGTACG
CCAAAAATTTTGACTAGCGGAGGCTAGAAGGAGAGAGATGGGTGCGAGAGCGTCAGTATTAAGCGGGGGA
GAATTAGATCGCGATGGGAAAAAATTCGGTTAAGGCCAGGGGGAAAGAAAAAATATAAATTAAAACATAT
AGTATGGGCAAGCAGGGAGCTAGAACGATTCGCAGTTAATCCTGGCCTGTTAGAAACATCAGAAGGCTGT
AGACAAATACTGGGACAGCTACAACCATCCCTTCAGACAGGATCAGAAGAACTTAGATCATTATATAATA
CAGTAGCAACCCTCTATTGTGTGCATCAAAGGATAGAGATAAAAGACACCAAGGAAGCTTTAGACAAGAT
AGAGGAAGAGCAAAACAAAAGTAAGACCACCGCACAGCAAGCGGCCGCTGATCTTCAGACCTGGAGGAGG
AGATATGAGGGACAATTGGAGAAGTGAATTATATAAATATAAAGTAGTAAAAATTGAACCATTAGGAGTA
GCACCCACCAAGGCAAAGAGAAGAGTGGTGCAGAGAGAAAAAAGAGCAGTGGGAATAGGAGCTTTGTTCC
TTGGGTTCTTGGGAGCAGCAGGAAGCACTATGGGCGCAGCGTCAATGACGCTGACGGTACAGGCCAGACA
ATTATTGTCTGGTATAGTGCAGCAGCAGAACAATTTGCTGAGGGCTATTGAGGCGCAACAGCATCTGTTG
CAACTCACAGTCTGGGGCATCAAGCAGCTCCAGGCAAGAATCCTGGCTGTGGAAAGATACCTAAAGGATC
AACAGCTCCTGGGGATTTGGGGTTGCTCTGGAAAACTCATTTGCACCACTGCTGTGCCTTGGAATGCTAG
TTGGAGTAATAAATCTCTGGAACAGATTTGGAATCACACGACCTGGATGGAGTGGGACAGAGAAATTAAC
AATTACACAAGCTTAATACACTCCTTAATTGAAGAATCGCAAAACCAGCAAGAAAAGAATGAACAAGAAT
TATTGGAATTAGATAAATGGGCAAGTTTGTGGAATTGGTTTAACATAACAAATTGGCTGTGGTATATAAA
ATTATTCATAATGATAGTAGGAGGCTTGGTAGGTTTAAGAATAGTTTTTGCTGTACTTTCTATAGTGAAT
AGAGTTAGGCAGGGATATTCACCATTATCGTTTCAGACCCACCTCCCAACCCCGAGGGGACCCTTGCGCC
TTTTCCAAGGCAGCCCTGGGTTTGCGCAGGGACGCGGCTGCTCTGGGCGTGGTTCCGGGAAACGCAGCGG
CGCCGACCCTGGGTCTCGCACATTCTTCACGTCCGTTCGCAGCGTCACCCGGATCTTCGCCGCTACCCTT
GTGGGCCCCCCGGCGACGCTTCCTGCTCCGCCCCTAAGTCGGGAAGGTTCCTTGCGGTTCGCGGCGTGCC
GGACGTGACAAACGGAAGCCGCACGTCTCACTAGTACCCTCGCAGACGGACAGCGCCAGGGAGCAATGGC
AGCGCGCCGACCGCGATGGGCTGTGGCCAATAGCGGCTGCTCAGCAGGGCGCGCCGAGAGCAGCGGCCGG
GAAGGGGCGGTGCGGGAGGCGGGGTGTGGGGCGGTAGTGTGGGCCCTGTTCCTGCCCGCGCGGTGTTCCG
CATTCTGCAAGCCTCCGGAGCGCACGTCGGCAGTCGGCTCCCTCGTTGACCGAATCACCGACCTCTCTCC
CCAGGGGGTACCACCATGGCCAAGCCTTTGTCTCAAGAAGAATCCACCCTCATTGAAAGAGCAACGGCTA
CAATCAACAGCATCCCCATCTCTGAAGACTACAGCGTCGCCAGCGCAGCTCTCTCTAGCGACGGCCGCAT
CTTCACTGGTGTCAATGTATATCATTTTACTGGGGGACCTTGTGCAGAACTCGTGGTGCTGGGCACTGCT
GCTGCTGCGGCAGCTGGCAACCTGACTTGTATCGTCGCGATCGGAAATGAGAACAGGGGCATCTTGAGCC
CCTGCGGACGGTGCCGACAGGTGCTTCTCGATCTGCATCCTGGGATCAAAGCCATAGTGAAGGACAGTGA
TGGACAGCCGACGGCAGTTGGGATTCGTGAATTGCTGCCCTCTGGTTATGTGTGGGAGGGCCTGCAGCTG
CAGTAGTAAGAATTCTAGATCTTGAGACAAATGGCAGTATTCATCCACAATTTTAAAAGAAAAGGGGGGA
TTGGGGGGTACAGTGCAGGGGAAAGAATAGTAGACATAATAGCAACAGACATACAAACTAAAGAATTACA
AAAACAAATTACAAAAATTCAAAATTTTCGGGTTTATTACAGGGACAGCAGAGATCCACTTTGGCGCCGG
CTCGAGGGGG
Features (pLannotate 1.2.2; 28 found; start..end, strand, type, name):
     65..368     +  enhancer       CMV enhancer: human cytomegalovirus immediate early enhancer
    369..572     +  promoter       CMV promoter: human cytomegalovirus (CMV) immediate early promoter
    612..1409    +  CDS            HLA-DRB1: DRB1_HUMAN - Experimental evidence at protein level: Swiss-Prot protein existence level 1. (Microbial infection) Acts as a receptor for Epstein-Barr virus on lymphocytes. From Homo sapiens (Human).
   1468..2056    +  misc_feature   WPRE: woodchuck hepatitis virus posttranscriptional regulatory element
   2107..2126    +  misc_feature   cPPT/CTS (fragment): central polypurine tract and central termination sequence of HIV-1
   2128..2361    +  LTR            3' LTR (ΔU3): self-inactivating 3' long terminal repeat (LTR) from HIV-1
   2439..2560    +  polyA_signal   SV40 poly(A) signal: SV40 polyadenylation signal
   2600..2735    +  rep_origin     SV40 ori: SV40 origin of replication
   2756..2774    -  promoter       T7 promoter: promoter for bacteriophage T7 RNA polymerase
   2782..2937    +  CDS            lacZα (fragment): LacZα fragment of β-galactosidase; lacZ fragment
   2942..3370    +  rep_origin     f1 ori (sequence partly withheld): f1 bacteriophage origin of replication; arrow indicates direction of (+) strand synthesis
   3423..3527    +  promoter       AmpR promoter: bla
   3528..4388    +  CDS            AmpR: β-lactamase; bla; confers resistance to ampicillin, carbenicillin, and related antibiotics
   4559..5147    +  rep_origin     ori: high-copy-number ColE1/pMB1/pBR322/pUC origin of replication
   5330..5422    +  CDS            lacI (fragment): lac repressor; lacI; The lac repressor binds to the lac operator to inhibit transcription in E. coli. This inhibition can be relieved by adding lactose or isopropyl-β-D-thiogalactopyranoside (IPTG).
   5435..5456    +  protein_bind   CAP binding site: CAP binding activates transcription in the presence of cAMP. E. coli catabolite activator protein
   5471..5501    +  promoter       lac promoter: promoter for the E. coli lac operon
   5509..5525    +  protein_bind   lac operator: The lac repressor binds to the lac operator to inhibit transcription in E. coli. This inhibition can be relieved by adding lactose or isopropyl-β-D-thiogalactopyranoside (IPTG). lac repressor encoded by lacI
   5570..5588    +  promoter       T3 promoter: promoter for bacteriophage T3 RNA polymerase
   5616..5842    +  promoter       RSV promoter: Rous sarcoma virus enhancer/promoter
   5843..6023    +  LTR            5' LTR (truncated): truncated 5' long terminal repeat (LTR) from HIV-1
   6070..6195    +  misc_feature   HIV-1 Ψ: packaging signal of human immunodeficiency virus type 1
   6179..6542    +  CDS            HIV-1 gag (fragment): gag protein from human immunodeficiency virus 1; gag
   6688..6921    +  misc_feature   RRE: The Rev response element (RRE) of HIV-1 allows for Rev-dependent mRNA export from the nucleus to the cytoplasm.
   7298..7324    +  CDS            Rev (fragment): human immunodeficiency virus 1 (HIV-1) Rev protein; rev; enhances nuclear export of unspliced and incompletely spliced viral mRNAs
   7325..7825    +  promoter       hPGK promoter: human phosphoglycerate kinase 1 promoter
   7837..8232    +  CDS            BSD: blasticidin S deaminase; Aspergillus terreus BSD; confers resistance to blasticidin
   8292..8409    +  misc_feature   cPPT/CTS: central polypurine tract and central termination sequence of HIV-1
