[The description below was written by a language model from this plasmid's Addgene catalogue record and pLannotate feature annotations shown in this document.]
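Description:
HLA_DRB1_07_01 is a third-generation-style, self-inactivating HIV-1 lentiviral expression plasmid built on the pLX303 backbone, carrying the human HLA-DRB1*07:01 cDNA (about 800 bp), which encodes the beta chain of the HLA-DR class II molecule. In bacteria it is maintained through a high-copy ColE1/pUC-type origin and selected with ampicillin via the β-lactamase gene. An f1 origin, an SV40 origin and leftover lac and T7/T3 cloning-vector elements are also annotated in the backbone.

The viral transfer cassette begins with an RSV promoter fused to a truncated 5' LTR, which drives production of the genomic RNA in packaging cells. This is followed by the Ψ packaging signal with a gag fragment and the Rev response element for Rev-dependent nuclear export. Downstream, a human PGK promoter drives blasticidin S deaminase, allowing blasticidin selection of transduced mammalian cells. A central polypurine tract then precedes the main expression unit, in which the CMV enhancer/promoter drives the HLA-DRB1 coding sequence. No epitope tag or reporter is annotated on the insert. A WPRE after the cDNA enhances transcript stability and expression. The ΔU3 3' LTR makes the integrated provirus self-inactivating, and an SV40 polyadenylation signal lies beyond it.

The stated purpose is expression of the HLA-DRB1*07:01 allele. The associated publication concerns identifying antigens for HLA class I- and class II-restricted T cell receptors with engineered antigen-presenting cells, which suggests use in equipping cell lines with a defined class II allele. The sequenced record is 8,461 nt, shorter than the listed backbone size plus insert, presumably because the backbone figure includes a cassette replaced during cloning.
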