Addgene plasmid #165014: HLA_DRB1_07_01
Purpose: Expression of HLA-DRB1*07:01 cDNA
Depositing lab: Matthew Meyerson. Depositing organization: Dana-Farber Cancer Institute. Publication: Antigen identification for HLA class I- and HLA class II-restricted T cell receptors using cytokine-capturing antigen-presenting cells. Lee MN, Meyerson M. Sci Immunol. 2021 Jan 22;6(55). pii: 6/55/eabf4001. doi: 10.1126/sciimmunol.abf4001. PubMed 33483338.
Backbone
  Vector backbone: pLX303 (Addgene #25897)
  Backbone size w/o insert (bp): 9335
  Vector type: Mammalian Expression, Lentiviral
  Selectable markers: Blasticidin
Growth in bacteria
  Bacterial resistance: Ampicillin, 100 μg/mL
  Growth temperature: 30°C
  Growth strain: NEB Stable
  Copy number: High Copy
Gene/Insert
  Gene/Insert name: HLA-DRB1*07:01
  Species: H. sapiens (human)
  Insert size (bp): 801
  Entrez Gene: HLA-DRB1 (a.k.a. DRB1, HLA-DR1B, HLA-DRB, SS1)
Terms and licenses: Academic/Nonprofit Terms; Industry Terms: Not Available to Industry
How to cite: HLA_DRB1_07_01 was a gift from Matthew Meyerson (Addgene plasmid # 165014 ; http://n2t.net/addgene:165014 ; RRID:Addgene_165014)
