>Addgene plasmid #165014 | HLA_DRB1_07_01 | depositor partial sequence | sequence record 320506 | CMV-F primer
CTCTCTGGCTAACTGTCGGGATCAACAAGTTTGCCGCCACCATGGTGTGTCTGAAGCTCCCTGGAGGCTC
CTGCATGGCAGCTCTGACAGTGACACTGATGGTGCTGAGCTCCCCACTGGCTTTGGCTGGGGACACCCAA
CCACGTTTCCTGTGGCAGGGTAAGTATAAGTGTCATTTCTTCAACGGGACGGAGCGGGTGCAGTTCCTGG
AAAGACTCTTCTATAACCAGGAGGAGTTCGTGCGCTTCGACAGCGACGTGGGGGAGTACCGGGCGGTGAC
GGAGCTAGGGCGGCCTGTCGCCGAGTCCTGGAACAGCCAGAAGGACATCCTGGAGGACAGGCGGGGCCAG
GTGGACACCGTGTGCAGACACAACTACGGGGTTGGTGAGAGCTTCACAGTGCAGCGGCGAGTCCATCCTG
AGGTGACTGTGTATCCTGCCAAGACTCAGCCCCTGCAGCACCACAACCTCCTGGTCTGCTCTGTGAGTGG
TTTCTATCCAGGCAGCATTGAAGTCAGGTGGTTCCGGAACGGCCAGGAAGAGAAGGCTGGGGTGGTGTCC
ACAGGCCTGATCCAGAATGGAGACTGGACCTTCCAGACCCTGGTGATGCTGGAAACAGTTCCTCGGAGTG
GAGAAGTTTACACCTGCCAAGTGGAGCACCCAAGTGTGATGAGCCCTCTCACAGTGGAATGGAGAGCACG
GTCTGAATCTGCACAGAGCAAGATGCTGAGTGGAGTCGGGGGCTTTGTGCTGGGCCTGCTCTTCCTTGGG
GCCGGGTTGTTCATCTACTTCAGGAATCAGAAAGGACACTCTGGACTTCAGCCAACAGGATTCCTGAGCT
GATGTACAAAGTGGTTTAGTAATGAGCTAGCGCTAACCGGTGGCGCGTTAAGTCGACAATCAACCTCTGG
ATTACAAAATTTG
